>Addgene plasmid #107208 | pll4.1 | addgene full sequence | sequence record 206312 | Addgene NGS Result
TAATACGACTCACTATAGGGGAATTGTGAGCGGATAACAATTCCCCTCTAGAAATAATTTTGTTTAACTT
TAAGAAGGAGATATACATATGGGCAGCAGCCATCATCATCATCATCACAAAATCGAAGAAGGTAAACTGG
TAATCTGGATTAACGGCGATAAAGGCTATAACGGTCTCGCTGAAGTCGGTAAGAAATTCGAGAAAGATAC
CGGAATTAAAGTCACCGTTGAGCATCCGGATAAACTGGAAGAGAAATTCCCACAGGTTGCGGCAACTGGC
GATGGCCCTGACATTATCTTCTGGGCACACGACCGCTTTGGTGGCTACGCTCAATCTGGCCTGTTGGCTG
AAATCACCCCGGACAAAGCGTTCCAGGACAAGCTGTATCCGTTTACCTGGGATGCCGTACGTTACAACGG
CAAGCTGATTGCTTACCCGATCGCTGTTGAAGCGTTATCGCTGATTTATAACAAAGATCTGCTGCCGAAC
CCGCCAAAAACCTGGGAAGAGATCCCGGCGCTGGATAAAGAACTGAAAGCGAAAGGTAAGAGCGCGCTGA
TGTTCAACCTGCAAGAACCGTACTTCACCTGGCCGCTGATTGCTGCTGACGGGGGTTATGCGTTCAAGTA
TGAAAACGGCAAGCACGACATTAAAGACGTGGGCGTGGATAACGCTGGCGCGAAAGCGGGTCTGACCTTC
CTGGTTGACCTGATTAAAAACAAACACATGAATGCAGACACCGATTACTCCATCGCAGAAGCTGCCTTTA
ATAAAGGCGAAACAGCGATGACCATCAACGGCCCGTGGGCATGGTCCAACATCGACACCAGCAAAGTGAA
TTATGGTGTAACGGTACTGCCGACCTTCAAGGGTCAACCATCCAAACCGTTCGTTGGCGTGCTGAGCGCA
GGTATTAACGCCGCCAGTCCGAACAAAGAGCTGGCAAAAGAGTTCCTCGAAAACTATCTGCTGACTGATG
AAGGTCTGGAAGCGGTTAATAAAGACAAACCGCTGGGTGCCGTAGCGCTGAAGTCTTACGAGGAAGAGTT
GGCGAAAGATCCACGTATTGCCGCCACCATGGAAAACGCCCAGAAAGGTGAAATCATGCCGAACATCCCG
CAGATGTCCGCTTTCTGGTATGCCGTGCGTACTGCGGTGATCAACGCCGCCAGCGGTCGTCAGACTGTCG
ATGAAGCCCTGAAAGACGCGCAGACTACTAGTGGTTCTGGTTCCGCGGGTGAAAACCTGTACTTCCAGGG
TACCATTGGATCCGAATTCGAAACCGTGAACACCGTGACCGGCCCGGTGCCGGTGGAACAGCTGGGCAAA
ACCCTGATTCATGAACATTTTCTGTTTGGCTATCCTGGCTTTCAGGGCGATGTTACCCGAGGCACCTTTG
ATGAAGATGAAGCGCTGGAACGTGCGATTGCTGAAGCGGAGAAAATGAAAGCGCATGGCGTGAAAACCGT
TGTTGATCCGACTCCGAACGATTGCGGTCGCGATCCTCGCTTTCTGCGCAAAGTGGCGGAAGCGACCGGC
CTGAACATTATTTGCGCGACCGGATATTATTATGAAGGCGAAGGTGCGCCTCCGTATTGGAAATTTCGTG
CGGCACTGGGAACCGCGGAAGAAGAAATTTATGATATGTTTGTGCGCGAAATTACCGAAGGCATTGCGGA
TACCGGCATTCGCGCTGGCGTTATTAAAGTGGCGAGTAGCAAAGATGGCATTACCCCGTATGAAGAGAAA
TTCTTTCGTGCGGCAGCGCGTGCGCATCGTGAAACCGGTGCGCCAATTATTACTCATACTCATGGCTGGA
ACCGTAACGGTCTGGAACAGGCTGATATCTTTGCGGAAGAAGGCGTTGATCCGAGCAAAGTAGTGATTGG
CCACATGGATGGCAGCGGCGATGATCTGGATTATCAGAAAGAAGTGGCGGATCAGGGCGTGTATATTGCG
TTTGATCGCTTTGGCATTCAGGGTATGGTGGGTGCGCCAACCGATGAAGAACGCATTGCTGCGCTACTGG
CTCTGCTGAAAGATGGCTATGCGGATCGCATTATGCTGAGCCATGATACTGTGAACGTGTGGCTTGGCCG
TCCTTTTGTGCTGCCTGAAGCGCTTCAGGAAATGATGAAGAACTGGCATGTGGGTCATCTGTTTGATAAC
GTGATTCCGATGCTGAAAGAACATGGCGTGACCGATGAACAGATTGATCAGATGTTTGTGGAAAACCCTG
CGCGACTGTTTAGCTAACTGCAGGCGAGCTCCGTCGACAAGCTTGCGGCCGCACTCGAGCACCACCACCA
CCACCACCACCACTAATTGATTAATACCTAGGCTGCTAAACAAAGCCCGAAAGGAAGCTGAGTTGGCTGC
TGCCACCGCTGAGCAATAACTAGCATAACCCCTTGGGGCCTCTAAACGGGTCTTGAGGGGTTTTTTGCTG
AAAGGAGGAACTATATCCGGATTGGCGAATGGG
[124 nt withheld, positions 2484-2607]
C
[91 nt withheld, positions 2609-2699]
A
[49 nt withheld, positions 2701-2749]
CCTTTGACGTTGGAGTCCACGTTCTTT
[37 nt withheld, positions 2777-2813]
ACCCTATCTCGGTCTATTCTTTTGATTTATAAGGGATTTTGCCGATTTCGGCCTATTGGTTAAAAAATGA
GCTGATTTAACAAAAATTTAACGCGAATTTTAACAAAATATTAACGCTTACAATTTAGGTGGCACTTTTC
GGGGAAATGTGCGCGGAACCCCTATTTGTTTATTTTTCTAAATACATTCAAATATGTATCCGCTCATGAA
TTAATTCTTAGAAAAACTCATCGAGCATCAAATGAAACTGCAATTTATTCATATCAGGATTATCAATACC
ATATTTTTGAAAAAGCCGTTTCTGTAATGAAGGAGAAAACTCACCGAGGCAGTTCCATAGGATGGCAAGA
TCCTGGTATCGGTCTGCGATTCCGACTCGTCCAACATCAATACAACCTATTAATTTCCCCTCGTCAAAAA
TAAGGTTATCAAGTGAGAAATCACCATGAGTGACGACTGAATCCGGTGAGAATGGCAAAAGTTTATGCAT
TTCTTTCCAGACTTGTTCAACAGGCCAGCCATTACGCTCGTCATCAAAATCACTCGCATCAACCAAACCG
TTATTCATTCGTGATTGCGCCTGAGCGAGACGAAATACGCGATCGCTGTTAAAAGGACAATTACAAACAG
GAATCGAATGCAACCGGCGCAGGAACACTGCCAGCGCATCAACAATATTTTCACCTGAATCAGGATATTC
TTCTAATACCTGGAATGCTGTTTTCCCGGGGATCGCAGTGGTGAGTAACCATGCATCATCAGGAGTACGG
ATAAAATGCTTGATGGTCGGAAGAGGCATAAATTCCGTCAGCCAGTTTAGTCTGACCATCTCATCTGTAA
CATCATTGGCAACGCTACCTTTGCCATGTTTCAGAAACAACTCTGGCGCATCGGGCTTCCCATACAATCG
ATAGATTGTCGCACCTGATTGCCCGACATTATCGCGAGCCCATTTATACCCATATAAATCAGCATCCATG
TTGGAATTTAATCGCGGCCTAGAGCAAGACGTTTCCCGTTGAATATGGCTCATAACACCCCTTGTATTAC
TGTTTATGTAAGCAGACAGTTTTATTGTTCATGACCAAAATCCCTTAACGTGAGTTTTCGTTCCACTGAG
CGTCAGACCCCGTAGAAAAGATCAAAGGATCTTCTTGAGATCCTTTTTTTCTGCGCGTAATCTGCTGCTT
GCAAACAAAAAAACCACCGCTACCAGCGGTGGTTTGTTTGCCGGATCAAGAGCTACCAACTCTTTTTCCG
AAGGTAACTGGCTTCAGCAGAGCGCAGATACCAAATACTGTCCTTCTAGTGTAGCCGTAGTTAGGCCACC
ACTTCAAGAACTCTGTAGCACCGCCTACATACCTCGCTCTGCTAATCCTGTTACCAGTGGCTGCTGCCAG
TGGCGATAAGTCGTGTCTTACCGGGTTGGACTCAAGACGATAGTTACCGGATAAGGCGCAGCGGTCGGGC
TGAACGGGGGGTTCGTGCACACAGCCCAGCTTGGAGCGAACGACCTACACCGAACTGAGATACCTACAGC
GTGAGCTATGAGAAAGCGCCACGCTTCCCGAAGGGAGAAAGGCGGACAGGTATCCGGTAAGCGGCAGGGT
CGGAACAGGAGAGCGCACGAGGGAGCTTCCAGGGGGAAACGCCTGGTATCTTTATAGTCCTGTCGGGTTT
CGCCACCTCTGACTTGAGCGTCGATTTTTGTGATGCTCGTCAGGGGGGCGGAGCCTATGGAAAAACGCCA
GCAACGCGGCCTTTTTACGGTTCCTGGCCTTTTGCTGGCCTTTTGCTCACATGTTCTTTCCTGCGTTATC
CCCTGATTCTGTGGATAACCGTATTACCGCCTTTGAGTGAGCTGATACCGCTCGCCGCAGCCGAACGACC
GAGCGCAGCGAGTCAGTGAGCGAGGAAGCGGAAGAGCGCCTGATGCGGTATTTTCTCCTTACGCATCTGT
GCGGTATTTCACACCGCAATGGTGCACTCTCAGTACAATCTGCTCTGATGCCGCATAGTTAAGCCAGTAT
ACACTCCGCTATCGCTACGTGACTGGGTCATGGCTGCGCCCCGACACCCGCCAACACCCGCTGACGCGCC
CTGACGGGCTTGTCTGCTCCCGGCATCCGCTTACAGACAAGCTGTGACCGTCTCCGGGAGCTGCATGTGT
CAGAGGTTTTCACCGTCATCACCGAAACGCGCGAGGCAGCTGCGGTAAAGCTCATCAGCGTGGTCGTGAA
GCGATTCACAGATGTCTGCCTGTTCATCCGCGTCCAGCTCGTTGAGTTTCTCCAGAAGCGTTAATGTCTG
GCTTCTGATAAAGCGGGCCATGTTAAGGGCGGTTTTTTCCTGTTTGGTCACTGATGCCTCCGTGTAAGGG
GGATTTCTGTTCATGGGGGTAATGATACCGATGAAACGAGAGAGGATGCTCACGATACGGGTTACTGATG
ATGAACATGCCCGGTTACTGGAACGTTGTGAGGGTAAACAACTGGCGGTATGGATGCGGCGGGACCAGAG
AAAAATCACTCAGGGTCAATGCCAGCGCTTCGTTAATACAGATGTAGGTGTTCCACAGGGTAGCCAGCAG
CATCCTGCGATGCAGATCCGGAACATAATGGTGCAGGGCGCTGACTTCCGCGTTTCCAGACTTTACGAAA
CACGGAAACCGAAGACCATTCATGTTGTTGCTCAGGTCGCAGACGTTTTGCAGCAGCAGTCGCTTCACGT
TCGCTCGCGTATCGGTGATTCATTCTGCTAACCAGTAAGGCAACCCCGCCAGCCTAGCCGGGTCCTCAAC
GACAGGAGCACGATCATGCTAGTCATGCCCCGCGCCCACCGGAAGGAGCTGACTGGGTTGAAGGCTCTCA
AGGGCATCGGTCGAGATCCCGGTGCCTAATGAGTGAGCTAACTTACATTAATTGCGTTGTGCTCACTGCC
CGCTTTCCAGTCGGGAAACCTGTCGTGCCAGCTGCATTAATGAATCGGCCAACGCGCGGGGAGAGGCGGT
TTGCGTATTGGGCGCCAGGGTGGTTTTTCTTTTCACCAGTGAGACGGGCAACAGCTGATTGCCCTTCACC
GCCTGGCCCTGAGAGAGTTGCAGCAAGCGGTCCACGCTGGTTTGCCCCAGCAGGCGAAAATCCTGTTTGA
TGGTGGTTAACGGCGGGATATAACATGAGCTGTCTTCGGTATCGTCGTATCCCACTACCGAGATGTCCGC
ACCAACGCGCAGCCCGGACTCGGTAATGGCGCGCATTGCGCCCAGCGCCATCTGATCGTTGGCAACCAGC
ATCGCAGTGGGAACGATGCCCTCATTCAGCATTTGCATGGTTTGTTGAAAACCGGACATGGCACTCCAGT
CGCCTTCCCGTTCCGCTATCGGCTGAATTTGATTGCGAGTGAGATATTTATGCCAGCCAGCCAGACGCAG
ACGCGCCGAGACAGAACTTAATGGGCCCGCTAACAGCGCGATTTGCTGGTGACCCAATGCGACCAGATGC
TCCACGCCCAGTCGCGTACCGTCTTCATGGGAGAAAATAATACTGTTGATGGGTGTCTGGTCAGAGACAT
CAAGAAATAACGCCGGAACATTAGTGCAGGCAGCTTCCACAGCAATGGCATCCTGGTCATCCAGCGGATA
GTTAATGATCAGCCCACTGACGCGTTGCGCGAGAAGATTGTGCACCGCCGCTTTACAGGCTTCGACGCCG
CTTCGTTCTACCATCGACACCACCACGCTGGCACCCAGTTGATCGGCGCGAGATTTAATCGCCGCGACAA
TTTGCGACGGCGCGTGCAGGGCCAGACTGGAGGTGGCAACGCCAATCAGCAACGACTGTTTGCCCGCCAG
TTGTTGTGCCACGCGGTTGGGAATGTAATTCAGCTCCGCCATCGCCGCTTCCACTTTTTCCCGCGTTTTC
GCAGAAACGTGGCTGGCCTGGTTCACCACGCGGGAAACGGTCTGATAAGAGACACCGGCATACTCTGCGA
CATCGTATAACGTTACTGGTTTCACATTCACCACCCTGAATTGACTCTCTTCCGGGCGCTATCATGCCAT
ACCGCGAAAGGTTTTGCGCCATTCGATGGTGTCCTGGATCTCGACGCTCTCCCTTATGCGACTCCTGCAT
TAGGAAGCAGCCCAGTAGTAGGTTGAGGCCGTTGAGCACCGCCGCCGCAAGGAATGGTGCATGCAAGGAG
ATGGCGCCCAACAGTCCCCCGGCCACGGGGCCTGCCACCATACCCACGCCGAAACAAGCGCTCATGAGCC
CGAAGTGGCGAGCCCGATCTTCCCCATCGGTGATGTCGGCGATATAGGCGCCAGCAACCGCACCTGTGGC
GCCGGTGATGCCGGCCACGATGCGTCCGGCGTAGAGGATCGAGATCGATCTCGATCCCGCGAAAT
Features (pLannotate 1.2.2; 21 found; start..end, strand, type, name):
      1..19      +  promoter       T7 promoter: promoter for bacteriophage T7 RNA polymerase
     20..44      +  protein_bind   lac operator: The lac repressor binds to the lac operator to inhibit transcription in E. coli. This inhibition can be relieved by adding lactose or isopropyl-β-D-thiogalactopyranoside (IPTG). lac repressor encoded by lacI
     59..81      +  RBS            RBS: efficient ribosome binding site from bacteriophage T7 gene 10 (Olins and Rangwala, 1989)
    101..117     +  CDS            capTEV™ (fragment): composite tag for in vivo biotinylation, TEV protease cleavage, and 6xHis tagging
    119..1216    +  CDS            MBP: maltose binding protein from E. coli; malE (mutated); This version of the gene does not encode a signal sequence, so MBP will remain in the cytosol.
   1241..1259    +  CDS            TEV site (fragment): tobacco etch virus (TEV) protease recognition and cleavage site
   2300..2323    +  CDS            9xHis (fragment): 9xHis affinity tag
   2349..2392    +  CDS            SET1 (fragment): solubility-enhancement tag derived from T7 phage gene 10B
   2400..2447    +  terminator     T7 terminator: transcription terminator for bacteriophage T7 RNA polymerase
   2484..2912    +  rep_origin     f1 ori (sequence partly withheld): f1 bacteriophage origin of replication; arrow indicates direction of (+) strand synthesis
   2965..3022    +  promoter       AmpR promoter (fragment): bla
   3031..3846    -  CDS            KanR: aminoglycoside phosphotransferase; aph(3')-Ia; confers resistance to kanamycin in bacteria or G418 (Geneticin®) in eukaryotes
   3968..4556    +  rep_origin     ori: high-copy-number ColE1/pMB1/pBR322/pUC origin of replication
   4742..4881    -  misc_feature   bom: basis of mobility region from pBR322
   4983..5174    -  CDS            rop: Rop protein, which maintains plasmids at low copy number; rop
   5191..5571    +  CDS            YPB1_ECOLX: Protein predicted: Swiss-Prot protein existence level 4. From Escherichia coli.
   5633..5697    -  CDS            TcR (fragment): tetracycline efflux protein; tet; confers resistance to tetracycline
   5712..5733    -  protein_bind   CAP binding site: CAP binding activates transcription in the presence of cAMP. E. coli catabolite activator protein
   5746..6828    -  CDS            lacI: lac repressor; lacI; The lac repressor binds to the lac operator to inhibit transcription in E. coli. This inhibition can be relieved by adding lactose or isopropyl-β-D-thiogalactopyranoside (IPTG).
   6829..6906    -  promoter       lacI promoter: lacI
   6914..7193    -  CDS            TcR (fragment): tetracycline efflux protein; tet; confers resistance to tetracycline
