[The description below was written by a language model from this plasmid's Addgene catalogue record and pLannotate feature annotations shown in this document.]
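Description:
pll4.1 is a bacterial expression plasmid built on the pETMBPH backbone, a pET-style vector for T7-driven production of maltose-binding-protein fusions in E. coli. It carries a synthetic 978 bp insert named PLL 4.1, described in the record only as "PLL design 4.1"; the associated publication concerns computationally designed enzymes made by combinatorial backbone assembly and sequence design, but the record does not spell out what PLL stands for. The insert was cloned between EcoRI and PstI. The feature table does not annotate it, although the unannotated stretch between the TEV site and the downstream His-tag fragment is about the right size and position to contain it.

Expression is controlled by a T7 promoter with an adjacent lac operator and the T7 gene 10 ribosome binding site, and a plasmid-borne lacI gene supplies the repressor, so transcription is IPTG-inducible in hosts that provide T7 RNA polymerase. The reading frame begins with a short fragment matching a His-containing composite tag, followed by cytosolic MBP (no signal sequence) and a TEV protease site. This layout supports soluble expression, affinity purification and removal of the fusion partner from the designed protein. Downstream lie a His-tag fragment, a short SET1-like match and the T7 terminator; whether the C-terminal tag is in frame with the insert is not stated.

The plasmid is propagated through a ColE1/pBR322-type origin with bom and rop, consistent with its low-copy listing, and is selected with kanamycin (aph(3')-Ia). An f1 origin and remnants of a tetracycline resistance gene are also present. The sequenced record is 7,218 nt, compared with the catalogued vector size of 6,263 bp, which roughly matches the backbone without the insert.
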