Addgene plasmid #107208: pll4.1
Purpose: PLL design 4.1
Depositing lab: Sarel Fleishman. Depositing organization: Weizmann Institute of Science. Publication: Highly active enzymes by automated combinatorial backbone assembly and sequence design. Lapidoth G, Khersonsky O, Lipsh R, Dym O, Albeck S, Rogotner S, Fleishman SJ. Nat Commun. 2018 Jul 17;9(1):2780. doi: 10.1038/s41467-018-05205-5. PubMed 30018322.
Backbone
  Vector backbone: pETMBPH
  Total vector size (bp): 6263
  Vector type: Bacterial Expression
Growth in bacteria
  Bacterial resistance: Kanamycin, 50 μg/mL
  Growth temperature: 37°C
  Growth strain: DH5alpha
  Copy number: Low Copy
Gene/Insert
  Gene/Insert name: PLL 4.1
  Species: Synthetic
  Insert size (bp): 978
  Cloning method: Restriction Enzyme; 5′ cloning site EcoRI (unknown if destroyed); 3′ cloning site PstI (unknown if destroyed)
  Sequencing primers: 5′ ACTAGTGGTTCTGGTTCCGCGGGTG; 3′ CCCGTTTAGAGGCCCCAAGG
Terms and licenses: Academic/Nonprofit Terms; Industry Terms: Not Available to Industry
How to cite: pll4.1 was a gift from Sarel Fleishman (Addgene plasmid # 107208 ; http://n2t.net/addgene:107208 ; RRID:Addgene_107208)
